Addgene plasmid #160467: YIplac211-KAR2-mEGFP-HDEL
Purpose: Yeast integration vector for the gene replacement of S. cerevisiae KAR2 fused to mEGFP with an ER retrieval signal
Depositing lab: Benjamin Glick. Depositing organization: University of Chicago. Publication: A photostable monomeric superfolder GFP. Valbuena FM, Fizgerald I, Strack RL, Andruska N, Smith L, Glick BS. Traffic. 2020 May 15. doi: 10.1111/tra.12737. PubMed 32415747.
Backbone
  Vector backbone: YIplac211
  Backbone size w/o insert (bp): 3768
  Total vector size (bp): 5654
  Vector type: Yeast Expression
  Selectable markers: URA3
Growth in bacteria
  Bacterial resistance: Ampicillin, 100 μg/mL
  Growth temperature: 37°C
  Growth strain: DH5alpha
  Copy number: Unknown
Gene/Insert
  Gene/Insert name: KAR2-mEGFP-HDEL
  Species: S. cerevisiae (budding yeast)
  Insert size (bp): 1886
Terms and licenses: Academic/Nonprofit Terms; Industry Terms: Not Available to Industry
How to cite: YIplac211-KAR2-mEGFP-HDEL was a gift from Benjamin Glick (Addgene plasmid # 160467 ; http://n2t.net/addgene:160467 ; RRID:Addgene_160467)
