[The description below was written by a language model from this plasmid's Addgene catalogue record and pLannotate feature annotations shown in this document.]
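Description:
YIplac211-KAR2-mEGFP-HDEL is a yeast integrating plasmid built on the YIplac211 backbone and designed for gene replacement at the Saccharomyces cerevisiae KAR2 locus. Like other YIp-type vectors, it shows no yeast replication origin or centromere in the annotation, so it persists in yeast only by recombining into the chromosome. In E. coli it is propagated through a ColE1/pUC-type origin with ampicillin selection from the β-lactamase gene. In yeast, transformants are selected by uracil prototrophy through the URA3 gene under its own promoter. URA3 can also be counterselected with 5-fluoroorotic acid, a property commonly used in pop-in/pop-out replacement schemes to recover cells that have lost the vector sequences.

The insert of about 1.9 kb sits in the lacZα polylinker region, flanked by the residual lac promoter/operator and lacZα fragments of the backbone. It consists of KAR2 coding sequence joined to monomeric EGFP and, according to the record, a C-terminal HDEL tetrapeptide, the yeast ER retrieval signal. The annotation tool labels the KAR2 portion as a fragment of the mammalian BiP/GRP78 homolog, which is consistent with Kar2 being the yeast BiP chaperone. That match spans only about 650 bp, suggesting that a 3′ portion of the gene, rather than the full open reading frame, provides the homology for integration. No yeast promoter is annotated upstream, so expression presumably depends on the endogenous KAR2 promoter after integration, although the record does not say so explicitly.

The resulting strain expresses Kar2 tagged with mEGFP and retained in the ER lumen, giving a fluorescent ER marker. The construct comes from work characterizing a photostable monomeric superfolder GFP. The sequenced record is a few bases shorter than the listed total size.
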