Features (pLannotate 1.2.2; 14 found; start..end, strand, type, name):
      1..93      +  CDS            lacI (fragment): lac repressor; lacI; The lac repressor binds to the lac operator to inhibit transcription in E. coli. This inhibition can be relieved by adding lactose or isopropyl-β-D-thiogalactopyranoside (IPTG).
    106..127     +  protein_bind   CAP binding site: CAP binding activates transcription in the presence of cAMP. E. coli catabolite activator protein
    142..172     +  promoter       lac promoter: promoter for the E. coli lac operon
    180..196     +  protein_bind   lac operator: The lac repressor binds to the lac operator to inhibit transcription in E. coli. This inhibition can be relieved by adding lactose or isopropyl-β-D-thiogalactopyranoside (IPTG). lac repressor encoded by lacI
    243..896     +  CDS            HSPA5 (fragment): BIP_PIG - Also known as GRP78 From Sus scrofa (Pig).
   1062..1778    +  CDS            mEGFP: mEGFP is a basic (constitutively fluorescent) green fluorescent protein published in 2002, derived from Aequorea victoria. It has moderate acid sensitivity.
   2143..2300    +  CDS            lacZα (fragment): LacZα fragment of β-galactosidase; lacZ fragment
   2306..2405    -  misc_feature   bom (fragment): basis of mobility region from pBR322
   2507..2542    -  CDS            rop (fragment): Rop protein, which maintains plasmids at low copy number; rop
   2631..3434    -  CDS            URA3: orotidine-5'-phosphate decarboxylase, required for uracil biosynthesis; S. cerevisiae URA3; yeast auxotrophic marker, counterselectable with 5-fluoroorotic acid (5-FOA)
   3435..3650    -  promoter       URA3 promoter: S. cerevisiae URA3
   3743..3847    +  promoter       AmpR promoter: bla
   3848..4708    +  CDS            AmpR: β-lactamase; bla; confers resistance to ampicillin, carbenicillin, and related antibiotics
   4879..5467    +  rep_origin     ori: high-copy-number ColE1/pMB1/pBR322/pUC origin of replication
>Addgene plasmid #160467 | YIplac211-KAR2-mEGFP-HDEL | addgene full sequence | sequence record 326666 | Addgene NGS Result
GCGCCCAATACGCAAACCGCCTCTCCCCGCGCGTTGGCCGATTCATTAATGCAGCTGGCACGACAGGTTT
CCCGACTGGAAAGCGGGCAGTGAGCGCAACGCAATTAATGTGAGTTAGCTCACTCATTAGGCACCCCAGG
CTTTACACTTTATGCTTCCGGCTCGTATGTTGTGTGGAATTGTGAGCGGATAACAATTTCACACAGGAAA
CAGCTATGACCATGATTACGCCAAGCTTGCATGCAGCCGTTCAAGCTGGTGTCTTATCCGGTGAAGAAGG
TGTCGAAGATATTGTTTTATTGGATGTCAACGCTTTGACTCTTGGTATTGAAACCACTGGTGGTGTCATG
ACTCCATTAATTAAGAGAAATACTGCTATTCCTACAAAGAAATCCCAAATTTTCTCTACTGCCGTTGACA
ACCAACCAACCGTTATGATCAAGGTATACGAGGGTGAAAGAGCCATGTCTAAGGACAACAATCTATTAGG
TAAGTTTGAATTAACCGGCATTCCACCAGCACCAAGAGGTGTACCTCAAATTGAAGTCACATTTGCACTT
GACGCTAATGGTATTCTGAAGGTGTCTGCCACAGATAAGGGAACTGGTAAATCCGAATCTATCACCATCA
CTAACGATAAAGGTAGATTAACCCAAGAAGAGATTGATAGAATGGTTGAAGAGGCTGAAAAATTCGCTTC
TGAAGACGCTTCTATCAAGGCCAAGGTTGAATCTAGAAACAAATTAGAAAACTACGCTCACTCTTTGAAA
AACCAAGTTAATGGTGACCTAGGTGAAAAATTGGAAGAAGAAGACAAGGAAACCTTATTAGATGCTGCTA
ACGATGTTTTAGAATGGTTAGATGATAACTTTGAAACCGCCATTGCTGAAGACTTTGATGAAAAGTTCGA
ATCTTTGTCCAAGGTCGCTTATCCAATTACTTCTAAGTTGTACGGAGGTGCTGATGGTTCTGGTGCCGCT
GATTATGACGACGAAGATGAAGATGACGATGGTGATTATTTCGAAGGAAGTTCGGGGTCCAGCGGTTCTT
CAGGCAGTTCCATGGTGAGCAAGGGCGAGGAGCTGTTCACCGGGGTGGTGCCCATCCTGGTCGAGCTGGA
CGGCGACGTAAACGGCCACAAGTTCAGCGTGTCCGGCGAGGGCGAGGGCGATGCCACCTACGGCAAGCTG
ACCCTGAAGTTCATCTGCACCACCGGCAAGCTGCCCGTGCCCTGGCCCACCCTCGTGACCACCCTGACCT
ACGGCGTGCAGTGCTTCAGCCGCTACCCCGACCACATGAAGCAGCACGACTTCTTCAAGTCCGCCATGCC
CGAAGGCTACGTCCAGGAGCGCACCATCTTCTTCAAGGACGACGGCAACTACAAGACCCGCGCCGAGGTG
AAGTTCGAGGGCGACACCCTGGTGAACCGCATCGAGCTGAAGGGCATCGACTTCAAGGAGGACGGCAACA
TCCTGGGGCACAAGCTGGAGTACAACTACAACAGCCACAACGTCTATATCATGGCCGACAAGCAGAAGAA
CGGCATCAAGGTGAACTTCAAGATCCGCCACAACATCGAGGACGGCAGCGTGCAGCTCGCCGACCACTAC
CAGCAGAACACCCCCATCGGCGACGGCCCCGTGCTGCTGCCCGACAACCACTACCTGAGCACCCAGTCCA
AGCTGAGCAAAGACCCCAACGAGAAGCGCGATCACATGGTCCTGCTGGAGTTCGTGACCGCCGCCGGGAT
CACTCTCGGCATGGACGAGCTGTACAAGCACGACGAATTGTAGATAAAATAGTTAAAAATTTTTGCTGCT
GGAAGCTTCAAGGTTGTTAATTTATTGACTTGCATAGAATATCTACATTTCTTCTAAAAATACATGCATA
GCTAATTCAAACTTCGAGCTTCATACAATTTTCGAGGAGATTATACTGAGTATATACGTAAATATATGCA
TTATATGTTATAAAATTAGAAAGATATAGAAATTTCATTGAAGAGTATAGAGACTGGGGTTAAGGTACTC
AGTAACAGTGTCATCAATATGCTAATTTTGCGTATTACTTAGCTCTATTGCGCAAATGCAATTTTTTCTT
ACCCTGATAATGCTTTATTTCCCGTTCCGGTACCGAGCTCGAATTCACTGGCCGTCGTTTTACAACGTCG
TGACTGGGAAAACCCTGGCGTTACCCAACTTAATCGCCTTGCAGCACATCCCCCTTTCGCCAGCTGGCGT
AATAGCGAAGAGGCCCGCACCGATCGCCCTTCCCAACAGTTGCGCAGCCTGAATGGCGAATGGCGCCTGA
TGCGGTATTTTCTCCTTACGCATCTGTGCGGTATTTCACACCGCATATGGTGCACTCTCAGTACAATCTG
CTCTGATGCCGCATAGTTAAGCCAGCCCCGACACCCGCCAACACCCGCTGACGCGCCCTGACGGGCTTGT
CTGCTCCCGGCATCCGCTTACAGACAAGCTGTGACCGTCTCCGGGAGCTGCATGTGTCAGAGGTTTTCAC
CGTCATCACCGAAACGCGCGAGACGAAAGGGCGGGTAATAACTGATATAATTAAATTGAAGCTCTAATTT
GTGAGTTTAGTATACATGCATTTACTTATAATACAGTTTTTTAGTTTTGCTGGCCGCATCTTCTCAAATA
TGCTTCCCAGCCTGCTTTTCTGTAACGTTCACCCTCTACCTTAGCATCCCTTCCCTTTGCAAATAGTCCT
CTTCCAACAATAATAATGTCAGATCCTGTAGAGACCACATCATCCACGGTTCTATACTGTTGACCCAATG
CGTCTCCCTTGTCATCTAAACCCACACCGGGTGTCATAATCAACCAATCGTAACCTTCATCTCTTCCACC
CATGTCTCTTTGAGCAATAAAGCCGATAACAAAATCTTTGTCGCTCTTCGCAATGTCAACAGTACCCTTA
GTATATTCTCCAGTAGATAGGGAGCCCTTGCATGACAATTCTGCTAACATCAAAAGGCCTCTAGGTTCCT
TTGTTACTTCTTCTGCCGCCTGCTTCAAACCGCTAACAATACCTGGGCCCACCACACCGTGTGCATTCGT
AATGTCTGCCCATTCTGCTATTCTGTATACACCCGCAGAGTACTGCAATTTGACTGTATTACCAATGTCA
GCAAATTTTCTGTCTTCGAAGAGTAAAAAATTGTACTTGGCGGATAATGCCTTTAGCGGCTTAACTGTGC
CCTCCATGGAAAAATCAGTCAAGATATCCACATGTGTTTTTAGTAAACAAATTTTGGGACCTAATGCTTC
AACTAACTCCAGTAATTCCTTGGTGGTACGAACATCCAATGAAGCACACAAGTTTGTTTGCTTTTCGTGC
ATGATATTAAATAGCTTGGCAGCAACAGGACTAGGATGAGTAGCAGCACGTTCCTTATATGTAGCTTTCG
ACATGATTTATCTTCGTTTCCTGCATGTTTTTGTTCTGTGCAGTTGGGTTAAGAATACTGGGCAATTTCA
TGTTTCTTCAACACTACATATGCGTATATATACCAATCTAAGTCTGTGCTCCTTCCTTCGTTCTTCCTTC
TGTTCGGAGATTACCGAATCAAAAAAATTTCAAGGAAACCGAAATCAAAAAAAAGAATAAAAAAAAAATG
ATGAATTGAAAAGCTGGCCTCGTGATACGCCTATTTTTATAGGTTAATGTCATGATAATAATGGTTTCTT
AGACGTCAGGTGGCACTTTTCGGGGAAATGTGCGCGGAACCCCTATTTGTTTATTTTTCTAAATACATTC
AAATATGTATCCGCTCATGAGACAATAACCCTGATAAATGCTTCAATAATATTGAAAAAGGAAGAGTATG
AGTATTCAACATTTCCGTGTCGCCCTTATTCCCTTTTTTGCGGCATTTTGCCTTCCTGTTTTTGCTCACC
CAGAAACGCTGGTGAAAGTAAAAGATGCTGAAGATCAGTTGGGTGCACGAGTGGGTTACATCGAACTGGA
TCTCAACAGCGGTAAGATCCTTGAGAGTTTTCGCCCCGAAGAACGTTTTCCAATGATGAGCACTTTTAAA
GTTCTGCTATGTGGCGCGGTATTATCCCGTATTGACGCCGGGCAAGAGCAACTCGGTCGCCGCATACACT
ATTCTCAGAATGACTTGGTTGAGTACTCACCAGTCACAGAAAAGCATCTTACGGATGGCATGACAGTAAG
AGAATTATGCAGTGCTGCCATAACCATGAGTGATAACACTGCGGCCAACTTACTTCTGACAACGATCGGA
GGACCGAAGGAGCTAACCGCTTTTTTGCACAACATGGGGGATCATGTAACTCGCCTTGATCGTTGGGAAC
CGGAGCTGAATGAAGCCATACCAAACGACGAGCGTGACACCACGATGCCTGTAGCAATGGCAACAACGTT
GCGCAAACTATTAACTGGCGAACTACTTACTCTAGCTTCCCGGCAACAATTAATAGACTGGATGGAGGCG
GATAAAGTTGCAGGACCACTTCTGCGCTCGGCCCTTCCGGCTGGCTGGTTTATTGCTGATAAATCTGGAG
CCGGTGAGCGTGGGTCTCGCGGTATCATTGCAGCACTGGGGCCAGATGGTAAGCCCTCCCGTATCGTAGT
TATCTACACGACGGGGAGTCAGGCAACTATGGATGAACGAAATAGACAGATCGCTGAGATAGGTGCCTCA
CTGATTAAGCATTGGTAACTGTCAGACCAAGTTTACTCATATATACTTTAGATTGATTTAAAACTTCATT
TTTAATTTAAAAGGATCTAGGTGAAGATCCTTTTTGATAATCTCATGACCAAAATCCCTTAACGTGAGTT
TTCGTTCCACTGAGCGTCAGACCCCGTAGAAAAGATCAAAGGATCTTCTTGAGATCCTTTTTTTCTGCGC
GTAATCTGCTGCTTGCAAACAAAAAAACCACCGCTACCAGCGGTGGTTTGTTTGCCGGATCAAGAGCTAC
CAACTCTTTTTCCGAAGGTAACTGGCTTCAGCAGAGCGCAGATACCAAATACTGTTCTTCTAGTGTAGCC
GTAGTTAGGCCACCACTTCAAGAACTCTGTAGCACCGCCTACATACCTCGCTCTGCTAATCCTGTTACCA
GTGGCTGCTGCCAGTGGCGATAAGTCGTGTCTTACCGGGTTGGACTCAAGACGATAGTTACCGGATAAGG
CGCAGCGGTCGGGCTGAACGGGGGGTTCGTGCACACAGCCCAGCTTGGAGCGAACGACCTACACCGAACT
GAGATACCTACAGCGTGAGCTATGAGAAAGCGCCACGCTTCCCGAAGGGAGAAAGGCGGACAGGTATCCG
GTAAGCGGCAGGGTCGGAACAGGAGAGCGCACGAGGGAGCTTCCAGGGGGAAACGCCTGGTATCTTTATA
GTCCTGTCGGGTTTCGCCACCTCTGACTTGAGCGTCGATTTTTGTGATGCTCGTCAGGGGGGCGGAGCCT
ATGGAAAAACGCCAGCAACGCGGCCTTTTTACGGTTCCTGGCCTTTTGCTGGCCTTTTGCTCACATGTTC
TTTCCTGCGTTATCCCCTGATTCTGTGGATAACCGTATTACCGCCTTTGAGTGAGCTGATACCGCTCGCC
GCAGCCGAACGACCGAGCGCAGCGAGTCAGTGAGCGAGGAAGCGGAAGA
